Addgene plasmid #191443: hTln1-R12DD-SCLS
Purpose: expresses a variant of human talin1 domains R12-DD, with a deletion between K2375 and A2397
Depositing lab: Ben Goult. Depositing organization: London and South East University Group (LASE). Publication: Talin1 dysfunction is genetically linked to systemic capillary leak syndrome. Elefant N, Rouni G, Arapatzi C, Oz-Levi D, Sion-Sarid R, Edwards WJ, Ball NJ, Yanovsky-Dagan S, Cowell AR, Meiner V, Vainstein V, Grammenoudi S, Lancet D, Goult BT, Harel T, Kostourou V. JCI Insight. 2024 Dec 20;9(24):e173664. doi: 10.1172/jci.insight.173664. PubMed 39704176.
Backbone
  Vector backbone: pET151
  Backbone size w/o insert (bp): 5658
  Total vector size (bp): 6912
  Vector type: Bacterial Expression
Growth in bacteria
  Bacterial resistance: Ampicillin, 100 μg/mL
  Growth temperature: 37°C
  Growth strain: DH5alpha
  Copy number: High Copy
Gene/Insert
  Gene/Insert name: Human Talin1 R12DD (alt name: hTln1-R12DD)
  Species: H. sapiens (human)
  Insert size (bp): 1254
  Mutation: deletion between residues K2375 and A2397
  GenBank ID: NC_000009.12
  Entrez Gene: TLN1 (a.k.a. ILWEQ, TLN, talin-1)
  Tag / fusion protein: His-tag, TEV cleavage site (N terminal on backbone)
  Cloning method: TOPO Cloning
  Sequencing primers: 5′ TAATACGACTCACTATAGGG; 3′ GCTAGTTATTGCTCAGCGG
Terms and licenses: Academic/Nonprofit Terms; Industry Terms: Not Available to Industry
Depositor comments: Please visit https://doi.org/10.1101/2022.10.17.22280833 for medRxiv preprint.
How to cite: hTln1-R12DD-SCLS was a gift from Ben Goult (Addgene plasmid # 191443 ; http://n2t.net/addgene:191443 ; RRID:Addgene_191443)
