[The description below was written by a language model from this plasmid's Addgene catalogue record and pLannotate feature annotations shown in this document.]
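Description:
hTln1-R12DD-SCLS is a bacterial expression plasmid built on the pET151 backbone (about 6.9 kb in total) for producing a disease-associated variant of the C-terminal part of human talin1 in E. coli. The roughly 1.25 kb insert, introduced by TOPO cloning, encodes the talin1 R12 rod domain through the dimerisation domain (R12-DD) and carries a deletion between residues K2375 and A2397. The "SCLS" suffix and the associated study link this variant to systemic capillary leak syndrome. The automated annotation labels the coding region as a fragment of mouse Tln1, which most likely reflects the high conservation between the orthologues, since the catalogue entry states a human origin.

Expression is driven by a T7 promoter followed by a lac operator and the phage T7 gene 10 ribosome binding site, and it ends at a T7 terminator. The plasmid also carries lacI, so transcription stays repressed until IPTG is added in a host that supplies T7 RNA polymerase. The backbone adds an N-terminal leader to the protein, recorded as a His-tag with a TEV protease cleavage site. The feature table also detects a V5 epitope just upstream of the TEV site, although it does not annotate the His-tag itself. This arrangement allows affinity purification followed by proteolytic removal of the tag.

The plasmid is maintained by a ColE1/pBR322-type origin with the bom and rop elements, and it is selected through the β-lactamase gene for ampicillin resistance. The tetracycline resistance fragments are nonfunctional pBR322 remnants. The construct is suited to making recombinant mutant protein for biochemical or structural comparison with wild-type R12-DD.
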