Features (pLannotate 1.2.2; 21 found; start..end, strand, type, name):
    216..234     +  promoter       T7 promoter: promoter for bacteriophage T7 RNA polymerase
    235..259     +  protein_bind   lac operator: The lac repressor binds to the lac operator to inhibit transcription in E. coli. This inhibition can be relieved by adding lactose or isopropyl-β-D-thiogalactopyranoside (IPTG). lac repressor encoded by lacI
    274..296     +  RBS            RBS: efficient ribosome binding site from bacteriophage T7 gene 10 (Olins and Rangwala, 1989)
    325..366     +  CDS            V5 tag: epitope tag from simian virus 5
    367..386     +  CDS            TEV site (fragment): tobacco etch virus (TEV) protease recognition and cleavage site
    403..1554    +  CDS            Tln1 (fragment): TLN1_MOUSE - Also known as Tln. Experimental evidence at protein level: Swiss-Prot protein existence level 1. Probably involved in connections of major cytoskeletal structures to the plasma membrane. High molecular weight cytoskeletal protein concentrated at regions of cell-substratum contact and, in lymphocytes, at cell-cell contacts. From Mus musculus (Mouse).
   1577..1626    +  CDS            SET1 (fragment): solubility-enhancement tag derived from T7 phage gene 10B
   1634..1681    +  terminator     T7 terminator: transcription terminator for bacteriophage T7 RNA polymerase
   1704..1808    -  CDS            TcR (fragment): tetracycline efflux protein; tet; confers resistance to tetracycline
   1865..1888    -  promoter       tet promoter (fragment): E. coli promoter for tetracycline efflux protein gene
   2005..2109    +  promoter       AmpR promoter: bla
   2110..2970    +  CDS            AmpR: β-lactamase; bla; confers resistance to ampicillin, carbenicillin, and related antibiotics
   3141..3729    +  rep_origin     ori: high-copy-number ColE1/pMB1/pBR322/pUC origin of replication
   3915..4054    -  misc_feature   bom: basis of mobility region from pBR322
   4156..4347    -  CDS            rop: Rop protein, which maintains plasmids at low copy number; rop
   4364..4744    +  CDS            YPB1_ECOLX: Protein predicted: Swiss-Prot protein existence level 4. From Escherichia coli.
   4986..5610    -  CDS            TcR (fragment): tetracycline efflux protein; tet; confers resistance to tetracycline
   5625..5646    -  protein_bind   CAP binding site: CAP binding activates transcription in the presence of cAMP. E. coli catabolite activator protein
   5659..6741    -  CDS            lacI: lac repressor; lacI; The lac repressor binds to the lac operator to inhibit transcription in E. coli. This inhibition can be relieved by adding lactose or isopropyl-β-D-thiogalactopyranoside (IPTG).
   6742..6819    -  promoter       lacI promoter: lacI
   6827..194     -  CDS            TcR (fragment) (across the origin): tetracycline efflux protein; tet; confers resistance to tetracycline
>Addgene plasmid #191443 | hTln1-R12DD-SCLS | addgene full sequence | sequence record 380513 | Addgene NGS Result
GTGCATGCAAGGAGATGGCGCCCAACAGTCCCCCGGCCACGGGGCCTGCCACCATACCCACGCCGAAACA
AGCGCTCATGAGCCCGAAGTGGCGAGCCCGATCTTCCCCATCGGTGATGTCGGCGATATAGGCGCCAGCA
ACCGCACCTGTGGCGCCGGTGATGCCGGCCACGATGCGTCCGGCGTAGAGGATCGAGATCTCGATCCCGC
GAAATTAATACGACTCACTATAGGGGAATTGTGAGCGGATAACAATTCCCCTCTAGAAATAATTTTGTTT
AACTTTAAGAAGGAGATATACATATGCATCATCACCATCACCATGGTAAGCCTATCCCTAACCCTCTCCT
CGGTCTCGATTCTACGGAAAACCTGTATTTTCAGGGAATTGATCCCTTCACCGAAGCAACCAAAGGCACC
CGTGCACTGGAAGCCACCACCGAACATATTCGTCAAGAACTGGCAGTTTTTTGTAGTCCGGAACCGCCTG
CAAAAACCAGCACACCGGAAGATTTTATTCGTATGACCAAAGGTATTACCATGGCAACCGCAAAAGCAGT
TGCAGCAGGTAATAGCTGCCGTCAAGAAGATGTTATTGCAACCGCCAATCTGAGCCGTCGTGCAATTGCC
GATATGCTGCGTGCATGTAAAGAAGCAGCATTTCATCCGGAAGTTGCACCGGATGTTCGTCTGCGTGCAC
TGCATTATGGTCGTGAATGTGCAAATGGTTATCTGGAACTGCTGGATCATGTTCTGCTGACCCTGCAGAA
ACCGAATCCGGATCTGAAACAGCAGCTGACAGGTCATAGCAAACGTGTTGCAGGTAGCGTTACCGAACTG
ATTCAGGCAGCAGAAGCCATGAAAGGCACCGAATGGGTTGATCCGGAAGATCCGACCGTTATTGCAGAAA
ATGAGCTGCTGGGTGCAGCAGCAGCAATTGAAGCAGCCGCAAAAAAACTGGAACAGCTGAAACCGCGTGC
CAAACCGAAAGAAGCCGACGAAAGCCTGAATTTTGAAGAACAAATTCTGGAAGCAGCCAAAAGTATTGCC
GCAGCAACCAGCGCACTGGTTAAAGCAGCAAGCGCAGCACAGCGTGAACTGGTTGCACAGGGTAAAGCAG
CCCGTATGGTTGCGGCAGCCACCAATAATCTGTGTGAAGCAGCAAATGCAGCAGTTCAGGGTCATGCAAG
CCAAGAAAAACTGATTAGCAGCGCAAAACAGGTTGCCGCAAGCACCGCACAGCTGCTGGTTGCCTGTAAA
GTTAAAGCCGATCAGGATAGCGAAGCAATGAAACGTCTGCAGGCAGCCGGTAATGCAGTTAAACGTGCAA
GCGATAACCTGGTGAAAGCCGCACAGAAAGCAGCAGCCTTTGAAGATCAAGAAAATGAAACCGTTGTGGT
GAAAGAAAAAATGGTTGGTGGTATTGCACAGATCATTGCAGCACAAGAAGAGATGCTGCGTAAAGAACGC
GAACTGGAAGAAGCACGTAAAAAACTGGCCCAGATTCGTCAGCAGCAGTATAAATTCCTGCCGAGCGAAC
TGCGTGATGAACATTAAAAGGGCGAGCTCAGATCCGGCTGCTAACAAAGCCCGAAAGGAAGCTGAGTTGG
CTGCTGCCACCGCTGAGCAATAACTAGCATAACCCCTTGGGGCCTCTAAACGGGTCTTGAGGGGTTTTTT
GCTGAAAGGAGGAACTATATCCGGATATCCCGCAAGAGGCCCGGCAGTACCGGCATAACCAAGCCTATGC
CTACAGCATCCAGGGTGACGGTGCCGAGGATGACGATGAGCGCATTGTTAGATTTCATACACGGTGCCTG
ACTGCGTTAGCAATTTAACTGTGATAAACTACCGCATTAAAGCTAGCTTATCGATGATAAGCTGTCAAAC
ATGAGAATTAATTCTTGAAGACGAAAGGGCCTCGTGATACGCCTATTTTTATAGGTTAATGTCATGATAA
TAATGGTTTCTTAGACGTCAGGTGGCACTTTTCGGGGAAATGTGCGCGGAACCCCTATTTGTTTATTTTT
CTAAATACATTCAAATATGTATCCGCTCATGAGACAATAACCCTGATAAATGCTTCAATAATATTGAAAA
AGGAAGAGTATGAGTATTCAACATTTCCGTGTCGCCCTTATTCCCTTTTTTGCGGCATTTTGCCTTCCTG
TTTTTGCTCACCCAGAAACGCTGGTGAAAGTAAAAGATGCTGAAGATCAGTTGGGTGCACGAGTGGGTTA
CATCGAACTGGATCTCAACAGCGGTAAGATCCTTGAGAGTTTTCGCCCCGAAGAACGTTTTCCAATGATG
AGCACTTTTAAAGTTCTGCTATGTGGCGCGGTATTATCCCGTGTTGACGCCGGGCAAGAGCAACTCGGTC
GCCGCATACACTATTCTCAGAATGACTTGGTTGAGTACTCACCAGTCACAGAAAAGCATCTTACGGATGG
CATGACAGTAAGAGAATTATGCAGTGCTGCCATAACCATGAGTGATAACACTGCGGCCAACTTACTTCTG
ACAACGATCGGAGGACCGAAGGAGCTAACCGCTTTTTTGCACAACATGGGGGATCATGTAACTCGCCTTG
ATCGTTGGGAACCGGAGCTGAATGAAGCCATACCAAACGACGAGCGTGACACCACGATGCCTGCAGCAAT
GGCAACAACGTTGCGCAAACTATTAACTGGCGAACTACTTACTCTAGCTTCCCGGCAACAATTAATAGAC
TGGATGGAGGCGGATAAAGTTGCAGGACCACTTCTGCGCTCGGCCCTTCCGGCTGGCTGGTTTATTGCTG
ATAAATCTGGAGCCGGTGAGCGTGGGTCTCGCGGTATCATTGCAGCACTGGGGCCAGATGGTAAGCCCTC
CCGTATCGTAGTTATCTACACGACGGGGAGTCAGGCAACTATGGATGAACGAAATAGACAGATCGCTGAG
ATAGGTGCCTCACTGATTAAGCATTGGTAACTGTCAGACCAAGTTTACTCATATATACTTTAGATTGATT
TAAAACTTCATTTTTAATTTAAAAGGATCTAGGTGAAGATCCTTTTTGATAATCTCATGACCAAAATCCC
TTAACGTGAGTTTTCGTTCCACTGAGCGTCAGACCCCGTAGAAAAGATCAAAGGATCTTCTTGAGATCCT
TTTTTTCTGCGCGTAATCTGCTGCTTGCAAACAAAAAAACCACCGCTACCAGCGGTGGTTTGTTTGCCGG
ATCAAGAGCTACCAACTCTTTTTCCGAAGGTAACTGGCTTCAGCAGAGCGCAGATACCAAATACTGTCCT
TCTAGTGTAGCCGTAGTTAGGCCACCACTTCAAGAACTCTGTAGCACCGCCTACATACCTCGCTCTGCTA
ATCCTGTTACCAGTGGCTGCTGCCAGTGGCGATAAGTCGTGTCTTACCGGGTTGGACTCAAGACGATAGT
TACCGGATAAGGCGCAGCGGTCGGGCTGAACGGGGGGTTCGTGCACACAGCCCAGCTTGGAGCGAACGAC
CTACACCGAACTGAGATACCTACAGCGTGAGCTATGAGAAAGCGCCACGCTTCCCGAAGGGAGAAAGGCG
GACAGGTATCCGGTAAGCGGCAGGGTCGGAACAGGAGAGCGCACGAGGGAGCTTCCAGGGGGAAACGCCT
GGTATCTTTATAGTCCTGTCGGGTTTCGCCACCTCTGACTTGAGCGTCGATTTTTGTGATGCTCGTCAGG
GGGGCGGAGCCTATGGAAAAACGCCAGCAACGCGGCCTTTTTACGGTTCCTGGCCTTTTGCTGGCCTTTT
GCTCACATGTTCTTTCCTGCGTTATCCCCTGATTCTGTGGATAACCGTATTACCGCCTTTGAGTGAGCTG
ATACCGCTCGCCGCAGCCGAACGACCGAGCGCAGCGAGTCAGTGAGCGAGGAAGCGGAAGAGCGCCTGAT
GCGGTATTTTCTCCTTACGCATCTGTGCGGTATTTCACACCGCAATGGTGCACTCTCAGTACAATCTGCT
CTGATGCCGCATAGTTAAGCCAGTATACACTCCGCTATCGCTACGTGACTGGGTCATGGCTGCGCCCCGA
CACCCGCCAACACCCGCTGACGCGCCCTGACGGGCTTGTCTGCTCCCGGCATCCGCTTACAGACAAGCTG
TGACCGTCTCCGGGAGCTGCATGTGTCAGAGGTTTTCACCGTCATCACCGAAACGCGCGAGGCAGCTGCG
GTAAAGCTCATCAGCGTGGTCGTGAAGCGATTCACAGATGTCTGCCTGTTCATCCGCGTCCAGCTCGTTG
AGTTTCTCCAGAAGCGTTAATGTCTGGCTTCTGATAAAGCGGGCCATGTTAAGGGCGGTTTTTTCCTGTT
TGGTCACTGATGCCTCCGTGTAAGGGGGATTTCTGTTCATGGGGGTAATGATACCGATGAAACGAGAGAG
GATGCTCACGATACGGGTTACTGATGATGAACATGCCCGGTTACTGGAACGTTGTGAGGGTAAACAACTG
GCGGTATGGATGCGGCGGGACCAGAGAAAAATCACTCAGGGTCAATGCCAGCGCTTCGTTAATACAGATG
TAGGTGTTCCACAGGGTAGCCAGCAGCATCCTGCGATGCAGATCCGGAACATAATGGTGCAGGGCGCTGA
CTTCCGCGTTTCCAGACTTTACGAAACACGGAAACCGAAGACCATTCATGTTGTTGCTCAGGTCGCAGAC
GTTTTGCAGCAGCAGTCGCTTCACGTTCGCTCGCGTATCGGTGATTCATTCTGCTAACCAGTAAGGCAAC
CCCGCCAGCCTAGCCGGGTCCTCAACGACAGGAGCACGATCATGCGCACCCGTGGCCAGGACCCAACGCT
GCCCGAGATGCGCCGCGTGCGGCTGCTGGAGATGGCGGACGCGATGGATATGTTCTGCCAAGGGTTGGTT
TGCGCATTCACAGTTCTCCGCAAGAATTGATTGGCTCCAATTCTTGGAGTGGTGAATCCGTTAGCGAGGT
GCCGCCGGCTTCCATTCAGGTCGAGGTGGCCCGGCTCCATGCACCGCGACGCAACGCGGGGAGGCAGACA
AGGTATAGGGCGGCGCCTACAATCCATGCCAACCCGTTCCATGTGCTCGCCGAGGCGGCATAAATCGCCG
TGACGATCAGCGGTCCAATGATCGAAGTTAGGCTGGTAAGAGCCGCGAGCGATCCTTGAAGCTGTCCCTG
ATGGTCGTCATCTACCTGCCTGGACAGCATGGCCTGCAACGCGGGCATCCCGATGCCGCCGGAAGCGAGA
AGAATCATAATGGGGAAGGCCATCCAGCCTCGCGTCGCGAACGCCAGCAAGACGTAGCCCAGCGCGTCGG
CCGCCATGCCGGCGATAATGGCCTGCTTCTCGCCGAAACGTTTGGTGGCGGGACCAGTGACGAAGGCTTG
AGCGAGGGCGTGCAAGATTCCGAATACCGCAAGCGACAGGCCGATCATCGTCGCGCTCCAGCGAAAGCGG
TCCTCGCCGAAAATGACCCAGAGCGCTGCCGGCACCTGTCCTACGAGTTGCATGATAAAGAAGACAGTCA
TAAGTGCGGCGACGATAGTCATGCCCCGCGCCCACCGGAAGGAGCTGACTGGGTTGAAGGCTCTCAAGGG
CATCGGTCGAGATCCCGGTGCCTAATGAGTGAGCTAACTTACATTAATTGCGTTGCGCTCACTGCCCGCT
TTCCAGTCGGGAAACCTGTCGTGCCAGCTGCATTAATGAATCGGCCAACGCGCGGGGAGAGGCGGTTTGC
GTATTGGGCGCCAGGGTGGTTTTTCTTTTCACCAGTGAGACGGGCAACAGCTGATTGCCCTTCACCGCCT
GGCCCTGAGAGAGTTGCAGCAAGCGGTCCACGCTGGTTTGCCCCAGCAGGCGAAAATCCTGTTTGATGGT
GGTTAACGGCGGGATATAACATGAGCTGTCTTCGGTATCGTCGTATCCCACTACCGAGATATCCGCACCA
ACGCGCAGCCCGGACTCGGTAATGGCGCGCATTGCGCCCAGCGCCATCTGATCGTTGGCAACCAGCATCG
CAGTGGGAACGATGCCCTCATTCAGCATTTGCATGGTTTGTTGAAAACCGGACATGGCACTCCAGTCGCC
TTCCCGTTCCGCTATCGGCTGAATTTGATTGCGAGTGAGATATTTATGCCAGCCAGCCAGACGCAGACGC
GCCGAGACAGAACTTAATGGGCCCGCTAACAGCGCGATTTGCTGGTGACCCAATGCGACCAGATGCTCCA
CGCCCAGTCGCGTACCGTCTTCATGGGAGAAAATAATACTGTTGATGGGTGTCTGGTCAGAGACATCAAG
AAATAACGCCGGAACATTAGTGCAGGCAGCTTCCACAGCAATGGCATCCTGGTCATCCAGCGGATAGTTA
ATGATCAGCCCACTGACGCGTTGCGCGAGAAGATTGTGCACCGCCGCTTTACAGGCTTCGACGCCGCTTC
GTTCTACCATCGACACCACCACGCTGGCACCCAGTTGATCGGCGCGAGATTTAATCGCCGCGACAATTTG
CGACGGCGCGTGCAGGGCCAGACTGGAGGTGGCAACGCCAATCAGCAACGACTGTTTGCCCGCCAGTTGT
TGTGCCACGCGGTTGGGAATGTAATTCAGCTCCGCCATCGCCGCTTCCACTTTTTCCCGCGTTTTCGCAG
AAACGTGGCTGGCCTGGTTCACCACGCGGGAAACGGTCTGATAAGAGACACCGGCATACTCTGCGACATC
GTATAACGTTACTGGTTTCACATTCACCACCCTGAATTGACTCTCTTCCGGGCGCTATCATGCCATACCG
CGAAAGGTTTTGCGCCATTCGATGGTGTCCGGGATCTCGACGCTCTCCCTTATGCGACTCCTGCATTAGG
AAGCAGCCCAGTAGTAGGTTGAGGCCGTTGAGCACCGCCGCCGCAAGGAATG
